>Addgene plasmid #139652 | pFSW FLEx mCherry-KASH | addgene full sequence | sequence record 294912 | Addgene NGS Result
ACAATCTGCTCTGATGCCGCATAGTTAAGCCAGTATCTGCTCCCTGCTTGTGTGTTGGAGGTCGCTGAGT
AGTGCGCGAGCAAAATTTAAGCTACAACAAGGCAAGGCTTGACCGACAATTGCATGAAGAATCTGCTTAG
GGTTAGGCGTTTTGCGCTGCTTCGCGATGTACGGGCCAGATATACGCGTTGACATTGATTATTGACTAGT
TATTAATAGTAATCAATTACGGGGTCATTAGTTCATAGCCCATATATGGAGTTCCGCGTTACATAACTTA
CGGTAAATGGCCCGCCTGGCTGACCGCCCAACGACCCCCGCCCATTGACGTCAATAATGACGTATGTTCC
CATAGTAACGCCAATAGGGACTTTCCATTGACGTCAATGGGTGGAGTATTTACGGTAAACTGCCCACTTG
GCAGTACATCAAGTGTATCATATGCCAAGTACGCCCCCTATTGACGTCAATGACGGTAAATGGCCCGCCT
GGCATTATGCCCAGTACATGACCTTATGGGACTTTCCTACTTGGCAGTACATCTACGTATTAGTCATCGC
TATTACCATGGTGATGCGGTTTTGGCAGTACATCAATGGGCGTGGATAGCGGTTTGACTCACGGGGATTT
CCAAGTCTCCACCCCATTGACGTCAATGGGAGTTTGTTTTGGCACCAAAATCAACGGGACTTTCCAAAAT
GTCGTAACAACTCCGCCCCATTGACGCAAATGGGCGGTAGGCGTGTACGGTGGGAGGTCTATATAAGCAG
CGCGTTTTGCCTGTACTGGGTCTCTCTGGTTAGACCAGATCTGAGCCTGGGAGCTCTCTGGCTAACTAGG
GAACCCACTGCTTAAGCCTCAATAAAGCTTGCCTTGAGTGCTTCAAGTAGTGTGTGCCCGTCTGTTGTGT
GACTCTGGTAACTAGAGATCCCTCAGACCCTTTTAGTCAGTGTGGAAAATCTCTAGCAGTGGCGCCCGAA
CAGGGACTTGAAAGCGAAAGGGAAACCAGAGGAGCTCTCTCGACGCAGGACTCGGCTTGCTGAAGCGCGC
ACGGCAAGAGGCGAGGGGCGGCGACTGGTGAGTACGCCAAAAATTTTGACTAGCGGAGGCTAGAAGGAGA
GAGATGGGTGCGAGAGCGTCAGTATTAAGCGGGGGAGAATTAGATCGCGATGGGAAAAAATTCGGTTAAG
GCCAGGGGGAAAGAAAAAATATAAATTAAAACATATAGTATGGGCAAGCAGGGAGCTAGAACGATTCGCA
GTTAATCCTGGCCTGTTAGAAACATCAGAAGGCTGTAGACAAATACTGGGACAGCTACAACCATCCCTTC
AGACAGGATCAGAAGAACTTAGATCATTATATAATACAGTAGCAACCCTCTATTGTGTGCATCAAAGGAT
AGAGATAAAAGACACCAAGGAAGCTTTAGACAAGATAGAGGAAGAGCAAAACAAAAGTAAGACCACCGCA
CAGCAAGCGGCCGCTGATCTTCAGACCTGGAGGAGGAGATATGAGGGACAATTGGAGAAGTGAATTATAT
AAATATAAAGTAGTAAAAATTGAACCATTAGGAGTAGCACCCACCAAGGCAAAGAGAAGAGTGGTGCAGA
GAGAAAAAAGAGCAGTGGGAATAGGAGCTTTGTTCCTTGGGTTCTTGGGAGCAGCAGGAAGCACTATGGG
CGCAGCGTCAATGACGCTGACGGTACAGGCCAGACAATTATTGTCTGGTATAGTGCAGCAGCAGAACAAT
TTGCTGAGGGCTATTGAGGCGCAACAGCATCTGTTGCAACTCACAGTCTGGGGCATCAAGCAGCTCCAGG
CAAGAATCCTGGCTGTGGAAAGATACCTAAAGGATCAACAGCTCCTGGGGATTTGGGGTTGCTCTGGAAA
ACTCATTTGCACCACTGCTGTGCCTTGGAATGCTAGTTGGAGTAATAAATCTCTGGAACAGATTTGGAAT
CACACGACCTGGATGGAGTGGGACAGAGAAATTAACAATTACACAAGCTTAATACACTCCTTAATTGAAG
AATCGCAAAACCAGCAAGAAAAGAATGAACAAGAATTATTGGAATTAGATAAATGGGCAAGTTTGTGGAA
TTGGTTTAACATAACAAATTGGCTGTGGTATATAAAATTATTCATAATGATAGTAGGAGGCTTGGTAGGT
TTAAGAATAGTTTTTGCTGTACTTTCTATAGTGAATAGAGTTAGGCAGGGATATTCACCATTATCGTTTC
AGACCCACCTCCCAACCCCGAGGGGACCCGACAGGCCCGAAGGAATAGAAGAAGAAGGTGGAGAGAGAGA
CAGAGACAGATCCATTCGATTAGTGAACGGATCGGCACTGCGTGCGCCAATTCTGCAGACAAATGGCAGT
ATTCATCCACAATTTTAAAAGAAAAGGGGGGATTGGGGGGTACAGTGCAGGGGAAAGAATAGTAGACATA
ATAGCAACAGACATACAAACTAAAGAATTACAAAAACAAATTACAAAAATTCAAAATTTTCGGGTTTATT
ACAGGGACAGCAGAGATCCAGTTTGGTTAATTAACTGCAGAGGGCCCTGCGTATGAGTGCAAGTGGGTTT
TAGGACCAGGATGAGGCGGGGTGGGGGTGCCTACCTGACGACCGACCCCGACCCACTGGACAAGCACCCA
ACCCCCATTCCCCAAATTGCGCATCCCCTATCAGAGAGGGGGAGGGGAAACAGGATGCGGCGAGGCGCGT
GCGCACTGCCAGCTTCAGCACCGCGGACAGTGCCTTCGCCCCCGCCTGGCGGCGCGCGCCACCGCCGCCT
CAGCACTGAAGGCGCGCTGACGTCACTCGCCGGTCCCCCGCAAACTCCCCTTCCCGGCCACCTTGGTCGC
GTCCGCGCCGCCGCCGGCCCAGCCGGACCGCACCACGCGAGGCGCGAGATAGGGGGGCACGGGCGCGACC
ATCTGCGCTGCGGCGCCGGCGACTCAGCGCTGCCTCAGTCTGCGGTGGGCAGCGGAGGAGTCGTGTCGTG
CCTGAGAGCGCAGTCTAGAATAACTTCGTATAGGATACTTTATACGAAGTTATGCAGAATGGTAGCTGGA
TTGTAGCTGCTATTAGCAATATGAAACCTCTTAATAACTTCGTATAGCATACATTATACGAAGTTATACT
AGACCGGTCCCGAATTCCTAGGTGGGAGGTGGCCCGTTGGTGTACCGCAGCATGGGGTAGAAGGATCGGG
CAAAGTTGTTGGCCTGGGTGCAGCTGTAGTCATCTTCAGAGGCAGGTAGCAGGCAGGCCAGGAGCAGCAG
CAGCAGCAGAAGCAGCTGCAACGGTAGCGCTGCCCTGATCACCCTTGAGAGGAAGGAGCGTCTCGGCTGG
GAGCTGCCGGGGCTGTCGAGGTGGGGCATCCTGCTGTCTGTCTCCTCCTCCTCCTCTCGAGATCTGAGTC
CGGACTTGTACAGCTCGTCCATGCCGCCGGTGGAGTGGCGGCCCTCGGCGCGTTCGTACTGTTCCACGAT
GGTGTAGTCCTCGTTGTGGGAGGTGATGTCCAACTTGATGTTGACGTTGTAGGCGCCGGGCAGCTGCACG
GGCTTCTTGGCCTTGTAGGTGGTCTTGACCTCAGCGTCGTAGTGGCCGCCGTCCTTCAGCTTCAGCCTCT
GCTTGATCTCGCCCTTCAGGGCGCCGTCCTCGGGGTACATCCGCTCGGAGGAGGCCTCCCAGCCCATGGT
CTTCTTCTGCATTACGGGGCCGTCGGAGGGGAAGTTGGTGCCGCGCAGCTTCACCTTGTAGATGAACTCG
CCGTCCTGCAGGGAGGAGTCCTGGGTCACGGTCACCACGCCGCCGTCCTCGAAGTTCATCACGCGCTCCC
ACTTGAAGCCCTCGGGGAAGGACAGCTTCAAGTAGTCGGGGATGTCGGCGGGGTGCTTCACGTAGGCCTT
GGAGCCGTACATGAACTGAGGGGACAGGATGTCCCAGGCGAAGGGCAGGGGGCCACCCTTGGTCACCTTC
AGCTTGGCGGTCTGGGTGCCCTCGTAGGGGCGGCCCTCGCCCTCGCCCTCGATCTCGAACTCGTGGCCGT
TCACGGAGCCCTCCATGTGCACCTTGAAGCGCATGAACTCCTTGATGATGGCCATGTTATCCTCCTCGCC
CTTGCTCACCGCCATGGTGGCGCTAGCATAACTTCGTATAAAGTATCCTATACGAAGTTATTTGCCTTAA
CCCAGAAATTATCACTGTTATTCTTTAGAATGGTGCAAAGAATAACTTCGTATAATGTATGCTATACGAA
GTTATGGATCCGTTAACAATTCGATATCAAGCTTATCGATAATCAACCTCTGGATTACAAAATTTGTGAA
AGATTGACTGGTATTCTTAACTATGTTGCTCCTTTTACGCTATGTGGATACGCTGCTTTAATGCCTTTGT
ATCATGCTATTGCTTCCCGTATGGCTTTCATTTTCTCCTCCTTGTATAAATCCTGGTTGCTGTCTCTTTA
TGAGGAGTTGTGGCCCGTTGTCAGGCAACGTGGCGTGGTGTGCACTGTGTTTGCTGACGCAACCCCCACT
GGTTGGGGCATTGCCACCACCTGTCAGCTCCTTTCCGGGACTTTCGCTTTCCCCCTCCCTATTGCCACGG
CGGAACTCATCGCCGCCTGCCTTGCCCGCTGCTGGACAGGGGCTCGGCTGTTGGGCACTGACAATTCCGT
GGTGTTGTCGGGGAAATCATCGTCCTTTCCTTGGCTGCTCGCCTGTGTTGCCACCTGGATTCTGCGCGGG
ACGTCCTTCTGCTACGTCCCTTCGGCCCTCAATCCAGCGGACCTTCCTTCCCGCGGCCTGCTGCCGGCTC
TGCGGCCTCTTCCGCGTCTTCGCCTTCGCCCTCAGACGAGTCGGATCTCCCTTTGGGCCGCCTCCCCGCA
TCGATACCGTCGACCTCGAGACCTAGAAAAACATGGAGCAATCACAAGTAGCAATACAGCAGCTACCAAT
GCTGATTGTGCCTGGCTAGAAGCACAAGAGGAGGAGGAGGTGGGTTTTCCAGTCACACCTCAGGTACCTT
TAAGACCAATGACTTACAAGGCAGCTGTAGATCTTAGCCACTTTTTAAAAGAAAAGGGGGGACTGGAAGG
GCTAATTCACTCCCAACGAAGACAAGATATCCTTGATCTGTGGATCTACCACACACAAGGCTACTTCCCT
GATTGGCAGAACTACACACCAGGGCCAGGGATCAGATATCCACTGACCTTTGGATGGTGCTACAAGCTAG
TACCAGTTGAGCAAGAGAAGGTAGAAGAAGCCAATGAAGGAGAGAACACCCGCTTGTTACACCCTGTGAG
CCTGCATGGGATGGATGACCCGGAGAGAGAAGTATTAGAGTGGAGGTTTGACAGCCGCCTAGCATTTCAT
CACATGGCCCGAGAGCTGCATCCGGACTGTACTGGGTCTCTCTGGTTAGACCAGATCTGAGCCTGGGAGC
TCTCTGGCTAACTAGGGAACCCACTGCTTAAGCCTCAATAAAGCTTGCCTTGAGTGCTTCAAGTAGTGTG
TGCCCGTCTGTTGTGTGACTCTGGTAACTAGAGATCCCTCAGACCCTTTTAGTCAGTGTGGAAAATCTCT
AGCAGGGCCCGTTTAAACCCGCTGATCAGCCTCGACTGTGCCTTCTAGTTGCCAGCCATCTGTTGTTTGC
CCCTCCCCCGTGCCTTCCTTGACCCTGGAAGGTGCCACTCCCACTGTCCTTTCCTAATAAAATGAGGAAA
TTGCATCGCATTGTCTGAGTAGGTGTCATTCTATTCTGGGGGGTGGGGTGGGGCAGGACAGCAAGGGGGA
GGATTGGGAAGACAATAGCAGGCATGCTGGGGATGCGGTGGGCTCTATGGCTTCTGAGGCGGAAAGAACC
AGCTGGGGCTCTAGGGGGTATCCCC
[124 nt withheld, positions 5906-6029]
C
[91 nt withheld, positions 6031-6121]
A
[49 nt withheld, positions 6123-6171]
CCTTTGACGTTGGAGTCCACGTTCTTT
[37 nt withheld, positions 6199-6235]
ACCCTATCTCGGTCTATTCTTTTGATTTATAAGGGATTTTGCCGATTTCGGCCTATTGGTTAAAAAATGA
GCTGATTTAACAAAAATTTAACGCGAATTAATTCTGTGGAATGTGTGTCAGTTAGGGTGTGGAAAGTCCC
CAGGCTCCCCAGCAGGCAGAAGTATGCAAAGCATGCATCTCAATTAGTCAGCAACCAGGTGTGGAAAGTC
CCCAGGCTCCCCAGCAGGCAGAAGTATGCAAAGCATGCATCTCAATTAGTCAGCAACCATAGTCCCGCCC
CTAACTCCGCCCATCCCGCCCCTAACTCCGCCCAGTTCCGCCCATTCTCCGCCCCATGGCTGACTAATTT
TTTTTATTTATGCAGAGGCCGAGGCCGCCTCTGCCTCTGAGCTATTCCAGAAGTAGTGAGGAGGCTTTTT
TGGAGGCCTAGGCTTTTGCAAAAAGCTCCCGGGAGCTTGTATATCCATTTTCGGATCTGATCAGCACGTG
TTGACAATTAATCATCGGCATAGTATATCGGCATAGTATAATACGACAAGGTGAGGAACTAAACCATGGC
CAAGTTGACCAGTGCCGTTCCGGTGCTCACCGCGCGCGACGTCGCCGGAGCGGTCGAGTTCTGGACCGAC
CGGCTCGGGTTCTCCCGGGACTTCGTGGAGGACGACTTCGCCGGTGTGGTCCGGGACGACGTGACCCTGT
TCATCAGCGCGGTCCAGGACCAGGTGGTGCCGGACAACACCCTGGCCTGGGTGTGGGTGCGCGGCCTGGA
CGAGCTGTACGCCGAGTGGTCGGAGGTCGTGTCCACGAACTTCCGGGACGCCTCCGGGCCGGCCATGACC
GAGATCGGCGAGCAGCCGTGGGGGCGGGAGTTCGCCCTGCGCGACCCGGCCGGCAACTGCGTGCACTTCG
TGGCCGAGGAGCAGGACTGACACGTGCTACGAGATTTCGATTCCACCGCCGCCTTCTATGAAAGGTTGGG
CTTCGGAATCGTTTTCCGGGACGCCGGCTGGATGATCCTCCAGCGCGGGGATCTCATGCTGGAGTTCTTC
GCCCACCCCAACTTGTTTATTGCAGCTTATAATGGTTACAAATAAAGCAATAGCATCACAAATTTCACAA
ATAAAGCATTTTTTTCACTGCATTCTAGTTGTGGTTTGTCCAAACTCATCAATGTATCTTATCATGTCTG
TATACCGTCGACCTCTAGCTAGAGCTTGGCGTAATCATGGTCATAGCTGTTTCCTGTGTGAAATTGTTAT
CCGCTCACAATTCCACACAACATACGAGCCGGAAGCATAAAGTGTAAAGCCTGGGGTGCCTAATGAGTGA
GCTAACTCACATTAATTGCGTTGCGCTCACTGCCCGCTTTCCAGTCGGGAAACCTGTCGTGCCAGCTGCA
TTAATGAATCGGCCAACGCGCGGGGAGAGGCGGTTTGCGTATTGGGCGCTCTTCCGCTTCCTCGCTCACT
GACTCGCTGCGCTCGGTCGTTCGGCTGCGGCGAGCGGTATCAGCTCACTCAAAGGCGGTAATACGGTTAT
CCACAGAATCAGGGGATAACGCAGGAAAGAACATGTGAGCAAAAGGCCAGCAAAAGGCCAGGAACCGTAA
AAAGGCCGCGTTGCTGGCGTTTTTCCATAGGCTCCGCCCCCCTGACGAGCATCACAAAAATCGACGCTCA
AGTCAGAGGTGGCGAAACCCGACAGGACTATAAAGATACCAGGCGTTTCCCCCTGGAAGCTCCCTCGTGC
GCTCTCCTGTTCCGACCCTGCCGCTTACCGGATACCTGTCCGCCTTTCTCCCTTCGGGAAGCGTGGCGCT
TTCTCATAGCTCACGCTGTAGGTATCTCAGTTCGGTGTAGGTCGTTCGCTCCAAGCTGGGCTGTGTGCAC
GAACCCCCCGTTCAGCCCGACCGCTGCGCCTTATCCGGTAACTATCGTCTTGAGTCCAACCCGGTAAGAC
ACGACTTATCGCCACTGGCAGCAGCCACTGGTAACAGGATTAGCAGAGCGAGGTATGTAGGCGGTGCTAC
AGAGTTCTTGAAGTGGTGGCCTAACTACGGCTACACTAGAAGAACAGTATTTGGTATCTGCGCTCTGCTG
AAGCCAGTTACCTTCGGAAAAAGAGTTGGTAGCTCTTGATCCGGCAAACAAACCACCGCTGGTAGCGGTG
GTTTTTTTGTTTGCAAGCAGCAGATTACGCGCAGAAAAAAAGGATCTCAAGAAGATCCTTTGATCTTTTC
TACGGGGTCTGACGCTCAGTGGAACGAAAACTCACGTTAAGGGATTTTGGTCATGAGATTATCAAAAAGG
ATCTTCACCTAGATCCTTTTAAATTAAAAATGAAGTTTTAAATCAATCTAAAGTATATATGAGTAAACTT
GGTCTGACAGTTACCAATGCTTAATCAGTGAGGCACCTATCTCAGCGATCTGTCTATTTCGTTCATCCAT
AGTTGCCTGACTCCCCGTCGTGTAGATAACTACGATACGGGAGGGCTTACCATCTGGCCCCAGTGCTGCA
ATGATACCGCGAGACCCACGCTCACCGGCTCCAGATTTATCAGCAATAAACCAGCCAGCCGGAAGGGCCG
AGCGCAGAAGTGGTCCTGCAACTTTATCCGCCTCCATCCAGTCTATTAATTGTTGCCGGGAAGCTAGAGT
AAGTAGTTCGCCAGTTAATAGTTTGCGCAACGTTGTTGCCATTGCTACAGGCATCGTGGTGTCACGCTCG
TCGTTTGGTATGGCTTCATTCAGCTCCGGTTCCCAACGATCAAGGCGAGTTACATGATCCCCCATGTTGT
GCAAAAAAGCGGTTAGCTCCTTCGGTCCTCCGATCGTTGTCAGAAGTAAGTTGGCCGCAGTGTTATCACT
CATGGTTATGGCAGCACTGCATAATTCTCTTACTGTCATGCCATCCGTAAGATGCTTTTCTGTGACTGGT
GAGTACTCAACCAAGTCATTCTGAGAATAGTGTATGCGGCGACCGAGTTGCTCTTGCCCGGCGTCAATAC
GGGATAATACCGCGCCACATAGCAGAACTTTAAAAGTGCTCATCATTGGAAAACGTTCTTCGGGGCGAAA
ACTCTCAAGGATCTTACCGCTGTTGAGATCCAGTTCGATGTAACCCACTCGTGCACCCAACTGATCTTCA
GCATCTTTTACTTTCACCAGCGTTTCTGGGTGAGCAAAAACAGGAAGGCAAAATGCCGCAAAAAAGGGAA
TAAGGGCGACACGGAAATGTTGAATACTCATACTCTTCCTTTTTCAATATTATTGAAGCATTTATCAGGG
TTATTGTCTCATGAGCGGATACATATTTGAATGTATTTAGAAAAATAAACAAATAGGGGTTCCGCGCACA
TTTCCCCGAAAAGTGCCACCTGACGTCGACGGATCGGGAGATCTCCCGATCCCCTATGGTGCACTCTCAG
T
Features (pLannotate 1.2.2; 37 found; start..end, strand, type, name):
    191..570     +  enhancer       CMV enhancer: human cytomegalovirus immediate early enhancer
    571..770     +  promoter       CMV promoter: human cytomegalovirus (CMV) immediate early promoter
    788..968     +  LTR            5' LTR (truncated): truncated 5' long terminal repeat (LTR) from HIV-1
   1015..1140    +  misc_feature   HIV-1 Ψ: packaging signal of human immunodeficiency virus type 1
   1124..1487    +  CDS            HIV-1 gag (fragment): gag protein from human immunodeficiency virus 1; gag
   1633..1866    +  misc_feature   RRE: The Rev response element (RRE) of HIV-1 allows for Rev-dependent mRNA export from the nucleus to the cytoplasm.
   2243..2343    +  CDS            Rev (fragment): human immunodeficiency virus 1 (HIV-1) Rev protein; rev; enhances nuclear export of unspliced and incompletely spliced viral mRNAs
   2393..2510    +  misc_feature   cPPT/CTS: central polypurine tract and central termination sequence of HIV-1
   2576..3023    +  promoter       hSyn promoter: human synapsin I promoter; confers neuron-specific expression (Kügler et al., 2003)
   3030..3063    +  protein_bind   lox2272: Cre-mediated recombination occurs in the 8-bp core sequence (GGATACTT). lox2272 sites are compatible with each other, but incompatible with loxP or loxN sites (Lee and Saito, 1988). Cre recombinase
   3064..3113    -  intron         β-globin intron (fragment): internally truncated intron from human β-globin
   3114..3147    +  protein_bind   loxP: Cre-mediated recombination occurs in the 8-bp core sequence (GCATACAT). Cre recombinase
   3171..3443    -  CDS            SYNE3 (fragment): SYNE3_HUMAN - Also known as C14orf139 From Homo sapiens (Human).
   3434..4140    -  CDS            mCherry (fragment): monomeric derivative of DsRed fluorescent protein (Shaner et al., 2004) mammalian codon-optimized
   4158..4191    -  protein_bind   lox2272: Cre-mediated recombination occurs in the 8-bp core sequence (GGATACTT). lox2272 sites are compatible with each other, but incompatible with loxP or loxN sites (Lee and Saito, 1988). Cre recombinase
   4192..4241    -  intron         β-globin intron (fragment): internally truncated intron from human β-globin
   4242..4275    -  protein_bind   loxP: Cre-mediated recombination occurs in the 8-bp core sequence (GCATACAT). Cre recombinase
   4288..4311    +  misc_feature   MCS (fragment): pBluescript multiple cloning site
   4311..4899    +  misc_feature   WPRE: woodchuck hepatitis virus posttranscriptional regulatory element
   4836..5417    +  CDS            nef (fragment): NEF_HV1H2 - Experimental evidence at protein level: Swiss-Prot protein existence level 1. Extracellular Nef protein targets CD4(+) T-lymphocytes for apoptosis by interacting with CXCR4 surface receptors. From Human immunodeficiency virus type 1 group M subtype B (isolate HXB2) (HIV-1).
   5424..5604    +  LTR            5' LTR (truncated): truncated 5' long terminal repeat (LTR) from HIV-1
   5636..5860    +  polyA_signal   bGH poly(A) signal: bovine growth hormone polyadenylation signal
   5864..5885    +  promoter       SV40 promoter (fragment): SV40 enhancer and early promoter
   5906..6334    +  rep_origin     f1 ori (sequence partly withheld): f1 bacteriophage origin of replication; arrow indicates direction of (+) strand synthesis
   6348..6677    +  promoter       SV40 promoter: SV40 enhancer and early promoter
   6725..6772    +  promoter       EM7 promoter: synthetic bacterial promoter&nbsp
   6791..7165    +  CDS            BleoR: antibiotic-binding protein; Sh ble from Streptoalloteichus hindustanus; confers resistance to bleomycin, phleomycin, and Zeocin™
   7175..7300    +  CDS            ble (fragment): BLE_KLEPN - Experimental evidence at protein level: Swiss-Prot protein existence level 1. Binding protein with a strong affinity to the bleomycin family of antibiotics. Binds to CL990; an antimitotic-antibiotic compound. From Klebsiella pneumoniae.
   7295..7416    +  polyA_signal   SV40 poly(A) signal: SV40 polyadenylation signal
   7489..7505    -  protein_bind   lac operator: The lac repressor binds to the lac operator to inhibit transcription in E. coli. This inhibition can be relieved by adding lactose or isopropyl-β-D-thiogalactopyranoside (IPTG). lac repressor encoded by lacI
   7513..7543    -  promoter       lac promoter: promoter for the E. coli lac operon
   7558..7579    -  protein_bind   CAP binding site: CAP binding activates transcription in the presence of cAMP. E. coli catabolite activator protein
   7592..7684    -  CDS            lacI (fragment): lac repressor; lacI; The lac repressor binds to the lac operator to inhibit transcription in E. coli. This inhibition can be relieved by adding lactose or isopropyl-β-D-thiogalactopyranoside (IPTG).
   7867..8455    -  rep_origin     ori: high-copy-number ColE1/pMB1/pBR322/pUC origin of replication
   8626..9486    -  CDS            AmpR: β-lactamase; bla; confers resistance to ampicillin, carbenicillin, and related antibiotics
   9487..9591    -  promoter       AmpR promoter: bla
   9650..36      -  misc_feature   bom (fragment) (across the origin): basis of mobility region from pBR322
