[The description below was written by a language model from this plasmid's Addgene catalogue record and pLannotate feature annotations shown in this document.]
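Description:
pFSW FLEx mCherry-KASH is a third-generation-style HIV-1 lentiviral transfer plasmid, catalogued as a mammalian expression vector, for Cre-dependent, neuron-specific expression of a nuclear-envelope-targeted red fluorescent protein. It is propagated in E. coli through a high-copy ColE1/pUC-type origin with ampicillin selection. The backbone also carries an f1 origin and an SV40/EM7-driven bleomycin/Zeocin resistance cassette. The viral portion comprises a CMV enhancer/promoter fused to a truncated 5' LTR, which drives Tat-independent genomic RNA production in packaging cells. This is followed by the Ψ packaging signal with a gag fragment, the Rev response element and the cPPT/CTS. Downstream of the payload sit a WPRE, a second truncated LTR at the 3' end and a bGH polyadenylation signal.

The payload lies downstream of the human synapsin I promoter. mCherry is fused to a KASH domain, annotated as a fragment of human SYNE3 (nesprin-3), and the fusion is placed in the antisense orientation. It is flanked by a FLEx (DIO-type) arrangement: a lox2272/loxP pair on one side and an oppositely oriented lox2272/loxP pair on the other, with short spacers annotated as β-globin intron fragments. Without Cre the coding sequence is inverted and not expressed. Cre recombination between one pair of compatible sites inverts the cassette, and excision between the other pair then locks it in the sense orientation, allowing synapsin-driven transcription. The KASH domain anchors mCherry to the outer nuclear membrane, giving a crisp nuclear-rim label.

The construct was deposited as part of a CRISPR/Cas9 toolbox for epitope tagging of endogenous proteins in neurons. It serves as a conditional reporter marking neurons in which Cre has been active, though the record does not detail its exact role in that toolbox.
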