Addgene plasmid #139652: pFSW FLEx mCherry-KASH
Purpose: Conditional expression of mCherry-KASH
Depositing lab: Harold MacGillavry. Depositing organization: Utrecht University. Publication: ORANGE: A CRISPR/Cas9-based genome editing toolbox for epitope tagging of endogenous proteins in neurons. Willems J, de Jong APH, Scheefhals N, Mertens E, Catsburg LAE, Poorthuis RB, de Winter F, Verhaagen J, Meye FJ, MacGillavry HD. PLoS Biol. 2020 Apr 10;18(4):e3000665. doi: 10.1371/journal.pbio.3000665. PubMed 32275651.
Backbone
  Vector backbone: pFSW
  Backbone size w/o insert (bp): 9627
  Vector type: Mammalian Expression
Growth in bacteria
  Bacterial resistance: Ampicillin, 100 μg/mL
  Growth temperature: 37°C
  Growth strain: DH5alpha
  Copy number: High Copy
Gene/Insert
  Gene/Insert name: mCherry-KASH
  Species: Synthetic
  Promoter: Synapsin
  Cloning method: Restriction Enzyme; 5′ cloning site Unknown (unknown if destroyed)
Terms and licenses: Academic/Nonprofit Terms; Industry Terms: Not Available to Industry
How to cite: pFSW FLEx mCherry-KASH was a gift from Harold MacGillavry (Addgene plasmid # 139652 ; http://n2t.net/addgene:139652 ; RRID:Addgene_139652)
